>Addgene plasmid #54783 | IFP1.4-N1 | addgene full sequence | sequence record 156633 | Addgene assembled sequence
TAGTTATTAATAGTAATCAATTACGGGGTCATTAGTTCATAGCCCATATATGGAGTTCCGCGTTACATAA
CTTACGGTAAATGGCCCGCCTGGCTGACCGCCCAACGACCCCCGCCCATTGACGTCAATAATGACGTATG
TTCCCATAGTAACGCCAATAGGGACTTTCCATTGACGTCAATGGGTGGAGTATTTACGGTAAACTGCCCA
CTTGGCAGTACATCAAGTGTATCATATGCCAAGTACGCCCCCTATTGACGTCAATGACGGTAAATGGCCC
GCCTGGCATTATGCCCAGTACATGACCTTATGGGACTTTCCTACTTGGCAGTACATCTACGTATTAGTCA
TCGCTATTACCATGGTGATGCGGTTTTGGCAGTACATCAATGGGCGTGGATAGCGGTTTGACTCACGGGG
ATTTCCAAGTCTCCACCCCATTGACGTCAATGGGAGTTTGTTTTGGCACCAAAATCAACGGGACTTTCCA
AAATGTCGTAACAACTCCGCCCCATTGACGCAAATGGGCGGTAGGCGTGTACGGTGGGAGGTCTATATAA
GCAGAGCTGGTTTAGTGAACCGTCAGATCCGCCGGCTAGTGACGTCAGATCCGCTAGCGCTACCGGACTC
AGATCTCGAGCTCAAGCTTCGAATTCTGCAGTCGACGGTACCGCGGGCCCGGGATCCACCGGTCGCCACC
ATGGCTCGGGACCCTCTGCCATTCTTTCCACCTCTGTACCTGGGCGGCCCTGAGATTACAACCGAGAACT
GCGAGAGAGAGCCTATCCACATTCCTGGGTCCATCCAGCCACACGGGGCTCTGCTCACAGCTGACGGCCA
CTCCGGCGAGGTGCTCCAAGTGTCCCTGAATGCCGCTACCTTCCTGGGCCAGGAGCCTACTGTGCTGCGG
GGGCAGACCCTGGCTGCCCTGCTCCCCGAGCAGTGGCCAGCCCTGCAGGCAGCCCTGCCCCCAGGATGTC
CAGATGCCCTCCAATACAGGGCCACCCTCGACTGGCCAGCTGCTGGGCACCTCAGCCTGACTGTGCATCG
GGTGGCTGAACTCCTGATCCTGGAGTTCGAACCTACCGAGGCCTGGGACAGCATTGGCCCTCACGCCCTG
AGGAACGCCATGTTTGCTCTGGAAAGCGCTCCAAACCTGCGGGCTCTGGCCGAAGTCGCAACACAAACTG
TGAGAGAACTGACTGGCTTCGATCGGGTGATGCTGTACAAATTTGCCCCTGACGCCACTGGAGAGATGAT
TGCTGAGGCCAGACGGGAGGGCATGCAGGCTTTTCTGGGCCACAGGTTTCCCGCATCCACCACCCCTGCA
CAAGCTAGGGCCCTCTACACAAGACACCTGCTCCGGCTGACCGCAGACACCAGGGCTGCAGCAGTGCCCC
TCGACCCCGTGCTGAATCCCCAGACAAATGCTCCTACACCTCTGGGCGGAGCTGTCCTCAGAGCTACATC
CCCAATGCACATGCAGTACCTGAGGAATATGGGAGTGGGCTCCTCCCTGAGCGTCAGCGTCGTGGTCGGC
GGCCAGCTGTGGGGACTGATTGTCTGCCACCATCAGACACCCTACGTGCTGCCACCCGATCTGCGGACCA
CCCTGGAGGAGCTGGGGAGAAAGCTGTCCGGGCAGGTGCAGAGGAAAGAAGCCTGAGCGGCCGCGACTCT
AGATCATAATCAGCCATACCACATTTGTAGAGGTTTTACTTGCTTTAAAAAACCTCCCACACCTCCCCCT
GAACCTGAAACATAAAATGAATGCAATTGTTGTTGTTAACTTGTTTATTGCAGCTTATAATGGTTACAAA
TAAAGCAATAGCATCACAAATTTCACAAATAAAGCATTTTTTTCACTGCATTCATTTGGGTGGTCAAACC
TCACTCAAGTGTTATCTCTTTAAGAGGCCTAAGGCGTAAATTGTAAGCGTTAATATTTTGTTAAAATTCG
CGTTAAATTTTTGTTAAATCAGCTCATTTTTTAACCAATAGGCCGAAATCGGCAAAATCCCTTATAAATC
AAAAGAATAGACCGAGATAGGGT
[37 nt withheld, positions 2054-2090]
AAAGAACGTGGACTCCAACGTCAAAGG
[49 nt withheld, positions 2118-2166]
T
[91 nt withheld, positions 2168-2258]
G
[124 nt withheld, positions 2260-2383]
CAGGTGGCACTTTTCGGGGAAATGTGCGCGGAACCCCTATTTGTTTATTTTTCTAAATACATTCAAATAT
GTATCCGCTCATGAGACAATAACCCTGATAAATGCTTCAATAATATTGAAAAAGGAAGAGTCCTGAGGCG
GAAAGAACCAGCTGTGGAATGTGTGTCAGTTAGGGTGTGGAAAGTCCCCAGGCTCCCCAGCAGGCAGAAG
TATGCAAAGCATGCATCTCAATTAGTCAGCAACCAGGTGTGGAAAGTCCCCAGGCTCCCCAGCAGGCAGA
AGTATGCAAAGCATGCATCTCAATTAGTCAGCAACCATAGTCCCGCCCCTAACTCCGCCCATCCCGCCCC
TAACTCCGCCCAGTTCCGCCCATTCTCCGCCCCATGGCTGACTAATTTTTTTTATTTATGCAGAGGCCGA
GGCCGCCTCGGCCTCTGAGCTATTCCAGAAGTAGTGAGGAGGCTTTTTTGGAGGCCTAGGCTTTTGCAAA
GATCGATCAAGAGACAGGATGAGGATCGTTTCGCATGATTGAACAAGATGGATTGCACGCAGGTTCTCCG
GCCGCTTGGGTGGAGAGGCTATTCGGCTATGACTGGGCACAACAGACAATCGGCTGCTCTGATGCCGCCG
TGTTCCGGCTGTCAGCGCAGGGGCGCCCGGTTCTTTTTGTCAAGACCGACCTGTCCGGTGCCCTGAATGA
ACTGCAAGACGAGGCAGCGCGGCTATCGTGGCTGGCCACGACGGGCGTTCCTTGCGCAGCTGTGCTCGAC
GTTGTCACTGAAGCGGGAAGGGACTGGCTGCTATTGGGCGAAGTGCCGGGGCAGGATCTCCTGTCATCTC
ACCTTGCTCCTGCCGAGAAAGTATCCATCATGGCTGATGCAATGCGGCGGCTGCATACGCTTGATCCGGC
TACCTGCCCATTCGACCACCAAGCGAAACATCGCATCGAGCGAGCACGTACTCGGATGGAAGCCGGTCTT
GTCGATCAGGATGATCTGGACGAAGAGCATCAGGGGCTCGCGCCAGCCGAACTGTTCGCCAGGCTCAAGG
CGAGCATGCCCGACGGCGAGGATCTCGTCGTGACCCATGGCGATGCCTGCTTGCCGAATATCATGGTGGA
AAATGGCCGCTTTTCTGGATTCATCGACTGTGGCCGGCTGGGTGTGGCGGACCGCTATCAGGACATAGCG
TTGGCTACCCGTGATATTGCTGAAGAGCTTGGCGGCGAATGGGCTGACCGCTTCCTCGTGCTTTACGGTA
TCGCCGCTCCCGATTCGCAGCGCATCGCCTTCTATCGCCTTCTTGACGAGTTCTTCTGAGCGGGACTCTG
GGGTTCGAAATGACCGACCAAGCGACGCCCAACCTGCCATCACGAGATTTCGATTCCACCGCCGCCTTCT
ATGAAAGGTTGGGCTTCGGAATCGTTTTCCGGGACGCCGGCTGGATGATCCTCCAGCGCGGGGATCTCAT
GCTGGAGTTCTTCGCCCACCCTAGGGGGAGGCTAACTGAAACACGGAAGGAGACAATACCGGAAGGAACC
CGCGCTATGACGGCAATAAAAAGACAGAATAAAACGCACGGTGTTGGGTCGTTTGTTCATAAACGCGGGG
TTCGGTCCCAGGGCTGGCACTCTGTCGATACCCCACCGAGACCCCATTGGGGCCAATACGCCCGCGTTTC
TTCCTTTTCCCCACCCCACCCCCCAAGTTCGGGTGAAGGCCCAGGGCTCGCAGCCAACGTCGGGGCGGCA
GGCCCTGCCATAGCCTCAGGTTACTCATATATACTTTAGATTGATTTAAAACTTCATTTTTAATTTAAAA
GGATCTAGGTGAAGATCCTTTTTGATAATCTCATGACCAAAATCCCTTAACGTGAGTTTTCGTTCCACTG
AGCGTCAGACCCCGTAGAAAAGATCAAAGGATCTTCTTGAGATCCTTTTTTTCTGCGCGTAATCTGCTGC
TTGCAAACAAAAAAACCACCGCTACCAGCGGTGGTTTGTTTGCCGGATCAAGAGCTACCAACTCTTTTTC
CGAAGGTAACTGGCTTCAGCAGAGCGCAGATACCAAATACTGTCCTTCTAGTGTAGCCGTAGTTAGGCCA
CCACTTCAAGAACTCTGTAGCACCGCCTACATACCTCGCTCTGCTAATCCTGTTACCAGTGGCTGCTGCC
AGTGGCGATAAGTCGTGTCTTACCGGGTTGGACTCAAGACGATAGTTACCGGATAAGGCGCAGCGGTCGG
GCTGAACGGGGGGTTCGTGCACACAGCCCAGCTTGGAGCGAACGACCTACACCGAACTGAGATACCTACA
GCGTGAGCTATGAGAAAGCGCCACGCTTCCCGAAGGGAGAAAGGCGGACAGGTATCCGGTAAGCGGCAGG
GTCGGAACAGGAGAGCGCACGAGGGAGCTTCCAGGGGGAAACGCCTGGTATCTTTATAGTCCTGTCGGGT
TTCGCCACCTCTGACTTGAGCGTCGATTTTTGTGATGCTCGTCAGGGGGGCGGAGCCTATGGAAAAACGC
CAGCAACGCGGCCTTTTTACGGTTCCTGGCCTTTTGCTGGCCTTTTGCTCACATGTTCTTTCCTGCGTTA
TCCCCTGATTCTGTGGATAACCGTATTACCGCCATGCAT
Features (pLannotate 1.2.2; 14 found; start..end, strand, type, name):
     61..364     +  enhancer       CMV enhancer: human cytomegalovirus immediate early enhancer
    365..568     +  promoter       CMV promoter: human cytomegalovirus (CMV) immediate early promoter
    613..693     +  misc_feature   MCS: multiple cloning site
    701..1663    +  CDS            iFP1.4: iFP1.4 is a basic (constitutively fluorescent) near ir fluorescent protein published in 2009, derived from Deinococcus radiodurans. It has low acid sensitivity. It requires the cofactor biliverdin for fluorescence.
   1682..1765    +  CDS            large T antigen (fragment): large T antigen from SV40 (simian virus 40)
   1788..1869    +  polyA_signal   SV40 poly(A) signal: SV40 polyadenylation signal
   1955..2383    -  rep_origin     f1 ori (sequence partly withheld): f1 bacteriophage origin of replication; arrow indicates direction of (+) strand synthesis
   2410..2514    +  promoter       AmpR promoter: bla
   2516..2873    +  promoter       SV40 promoter: SV40 enhancer and early promoter
   2908..3702    +  CDS            NeoR/KanR: aminoglycoside phosphotransferase from Tn5; aph(3')-II (or nptII); confers resistance to neomycin, kanamycin, and G418 (Geneticin®)
   3723..3875    +  CDS            ble (fragment): BLE_KLEPN - Experimental evidence at protein level: Swiss-Prot protein existence level 1. Binding protein with a strong affinity to the bleomycin family of antibiotics. Binds to CL990; an antimitotic-antibiotic compound. From Klebsiella pneumoniae.
   3934..3981    +  polyA_signal   HSV TK poly(A) signal: herpes simplex virus thymidine kinase polyadenylation signal (Cole and Stacy, 1985)
   4072..4088    -  polyA_signal   bGH poly(A) signal (fragment): bovine growth hormone polyadenylation signal
   4310..4898    +  rep_origin     ori: high-copy-number ColE1/pMB1/pBR322/pUC origin of replication
