[The description below was written by a language model from this plasmid's Addgene catalogue record and pLannotate feature annotations shown in this document.]
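Description:
IFP1.4-N1 is an empty mammalian expression backbone of the "N1" cloning-vector type, designed for making fusion proteins that carry the infrared fluorescent protein IFP1.4 at their C terminus. The human cytomegalovirus immediate-early enhancer and promoter drive transcription across a multiple cloning site that sits directly upstream of the IFP1.4 coding sequence. A gene of interest inserted in frame and without a stop codon is therefore expressed as an N-terminal partner joined to IFP1.4. An SV40 polyadenylation signal terminates the transcript. The short "large T antigen" fragment annotated just before it is most likely part of this SV40-derived region rather than a functional payload. No insert is present in the deposited plasmid.

IFP1.4 is a near-infrared fluorescent protein engineered from a Deinococcus radiodurans bacterial phytochrome. It needs the cofactor biliverdin to fluoresce, and the record gives excitation and emission maxima of 684 and 708 nm. These long wavelengths make it useful for localization studies and for imaging alongside visible-range reporters.

The plasmid is propagated in E. coli from a high-copy ColE1/pUC-type origin and also carries an f1 phage origin. A single Tn5 NeoR/KanR gene is placed behind tandem bacterial (bla) and SV40 early promoters and followed by an HSV TK polyadenylation signal. It confers kanamycin resistance in bacteria and G418 resistance in mammalian cells, which allows stable lines to be selected. The small ble and bGH poly(A) fragments in the annotation appear to be incidental matches. The catalogue lists the backbone as 4,750 bp, whereas the assembled sequence record is 5,012 nt, and the record does not explain the difference.
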