Addgene plasmid #54783: IFP1.4-N1
Purpose: (Empty Backbone) Localization: N1 Cloning Vector, Excitation: 684, Emission: 708
Depositing lab: Michael Davidson & Roger Tsien. Depositing organization: Florida State University, Tallahassee. Publication: Mammalian expression of infrared fluorescent proteins engineered from a bacterial phytochrome. Shu X, Royant A, Lin MZ, Aguilera TA, Lev-Ram V, Steinbach PA, Tsien RY. Science. 2009 May 8;324(5928):804-7. doi: 10.1126/science.1168683. PubMed 19423828.
Backbone
  Vector backbone: IFP1.4-N1
  Backbone size (bp): 4750
  Vector type: Mammalian Expression
  Selectable markers: Neomycin (select with G418)
  Tag / fusion protein: IFP1.4 (C terminal on backbone)
Growth in bacteria
  Bacterial resistance: Kanamycin, 50 μg/mL
  Growth temperature: 37°C
  Growth strain: DH5alpha
  Copy number: High Copy
Gene/Insert
  Gene/Insert name: None
  Promoter: CMV
  Tag / fusion protein: IFP1.4 (C terminal on backbone)
  Cloning method: Unknown
  Sequencing primers: 5′ CMV-F; 3′ SV40pA-R
Resource information
  A portion of this plasmid was derived from a plasmid made by: R.Y. Tsien, PMID 19423828
Terms and licenses: Academic/Nonprofit Terms; Industry Terms
Depositor comments: Excitation = 684; Emission = 708
How to cite: IFP1.4-N1 was a gift from Michael Davidson & Roger Tsien (Addgene plasmid # 54783 ; http://n2t.net/addgene:54783 ; RRID:Addgene_54783)
