>Addgene plasmid #54783 | IFP1.4-N1 | addgene partial sequence | sequence record 90730 | CMV-F 5'-CGCAAATGGGCGGTAGGCGTG-3'
AGTGAACCGTCAGATCCGCTAGCGCTACCGGACTCAGATCTCGAGCTCAAGCTTCGAATTCTGCAGTCGA
CGGTACCGCGGGCCCGGGATCCACCGGTCGCCACCATGGCTCGGGACCCTCTGCCATTCTTTCCACCTCT
GTACCTGGGCGGCCCTGAGATTACAACCGAGAACTGCGAGAGAGAGCCTATCCACATTCCTGGGTCCATC
CAGCCACACGGGGCTCTGCTCACAGCTGACGGCCACTCCGGCGAGGTGCTCCAAGTGTCCCTGAATGCCG
CTACCTTCCTGGGCCAGGAGCCTACTGTGCTGCGGGGGCAGACCCTGGCTGCCCTGCTCCCCGAGCAGTG
GCCAGCCCTGCAGGCAGCCCTGCCCCCAGGATGTCCAGATGCCCTCCAATACAGGGCCACCCTCGACTGG
CCAGCTGCTGGGCACCTCAGCCTGACTGTGCATCGGGTGGCTGAACTCCTGATCCTGGAGTTCGAACCTA
CCGAGGCCTGGGACAGCATTGGCCCTCACGCCCTGAGGAACGCCATGTTTGCTCTGGAAAGCGCTCCAAA
CCTGCGGGCTCTGGCCGAAGTCGCAACACAAACTGTGAGAGAACTGACTGGCTTCGATCGGGTGATGCTG
TACAAATTTGCCCCTGACGCCACTGGAGAGATGATTGCTGAGGCCAGACGGGAGGGCATGCAGGCTTTTC
TGGGCCACAGGTTTCCCGCATCCACCACCCCTGCACAAGCTAGGGCCCTCTACACAAGACACCTGCTCCG
GCTGACCGCAGACACCAGGGCTGCAGCAGTGCC
