>Addgene plasmid #54783 | IFP1.4-N1 | depositor partial sequence | sequence record 156067 | IFP1.4 insert
GCCGGCTAGTGACGTCAGATCCGCTAGCGCTACCGGACTCAGATCTCGAGCTCAAGCTTCGAATTCTGCA
GTCGACGGTACCGCGGGCCCGGGATCCACCGGTCGCCACCATGGCTCGGGACCCTCTGCCATTCTTTCCA
CCTCTGTACCTGGGCGGCCCTGAGATTACAACCGAGAACTGCGAGAGAGAGCCTATCCACATTCCTGGGT
CCATCCAGCCACACGGGGCTCTGCTCACAGCTGACGGCCACTCCGGCGAGGTGCTCCAAGTGTCCCTGAA
TGCCGCTACCTTCCTGGGCCAGGAGCCTACTGTGCTGCGGGGGCAGACCCTGGCTGCCCTGCTCCCCGAG
CAGTGGCCAGCCCTGCAGGCAGCCCTGCCCCCAGGATGTCCAGATGCCCTCCAATACAGGGCCACCCTCG
ACTGGCCAGCTGCTGGGCACCTCAGCCTGACTGTGCATCGGGTGGCTGAACTCCTGATCCTGGAGTTCGA
ACCTACCGAGGCCTGGGACAGCATTGGCCCTCACGCCCTGAGGAACGCCATGTTTGCTCTGGAAAGCGCT
CCAAACCTGCGGGCTCTGGCCGAAGTCGCAACACAAACTGTGAGAGAACTGACTGGCTTCGATCGGGTGA
TGCTGTACAAATTTGCCCCTGACGCCACTGGAGAGATGATTGCTGAGGCCAGACGGGAGGGCATGCAGGC
TTTTCTGGGCCACAGGTTTCCCGCATCCACCACCCCTGCACAAGCTAGGGCCCTCTACACAAGACACCTG
CTCCGGCTGACCGCAGACACCAGGGCTGCAGCAGTGCCCCTCGACCCCGTGCTGAATCCCCAGACAAATG
CTCCTACACCTCTGGGCGGAGCTGTCCTCAGAGCTACATCCCCAATGCACATGCAGTACCTGAGGAATAT
GGGAGTGGGCTCCTCCCTGAGCGTCAGCGTCGTGGTCGGCGGCCAGCTGTGGGGACTGATTGTCTGCCAC
CATCAGACACCCTACGTGCTGCCACCCGATCTGCGGACCACCCTGGAGGAGCTGGGGAGAAAGCTGTCCG
GGCAGGTGCAGAGGAAAGAAGCCTGAGCGGCCGCGACTCTAGATCATAATCAGCCATACCACATTTGTAG
AGGTTTTACTTGCTTTAAAAAACCTCCCACACCTCCCCCTGAACCTGAAACATAAAATGAATGCAATTGT
TGTTGTTAACTTGTTTATTGCAGCTTATAATGGTTACAAATAAAGCAATAGCATCACAAATTTCACAAAT
AAAGCATTTTTTTCACTGCATTCATTTGGGTGGTCAAACCTCACTCAAGTGTTATCTCTTTAAGAGGCCT
A
