>Addgene plasmid #54783 | IFP1.4-N1 | addgene partial sequence | sequence record 156632 | SV40pA-R 5'-GAAATTTGTGATGCTATTGC-3'
AACAAGTTAACAACAACAATTGCATTCATTTTATGTTTCAGGTTCAGGGGGAGGTGTGGGAGGTTTTTTA
AAGCAAGTAAAACCTCTACAAATGTGGTATGGCTGATTATGATCTAGAGTCGCGGCCGCTCAGGCTTCTT
TCCTCTGCACCTGCCCGGACAGCTTTCTCCCCAGCTCCTCCAGGGTGGTCCGCAGATCGGGTGGCAGCAC
GTAGGGTGTCTGATGGTGGCAGACAATCAGTCCCCACAGCTGGCCGCCGACCACGACGCTGACGCTCAGG
GAGGAGCCCACTCCCATATTCCTCAGGTACTGCATGTGCATTGGGGATGTAGCTCTGAGGACAGCTCCGC
CCAGAGGTGTAGGAGCATTTGTCTGGGGATTCAGCACGGGGTCGAGGGGCACTGCTGCAGCCCTGGTGTC
TGCGGTCAGCCGGAGCAGGTGTCTTGTGTAGAGGGCCCTAGCTTGTGCAGGGGTGGTGGATGCGGGAAAC
CTGTGGCCCAGAAAAGCCTGCATGCCCTCCCGTCTGGCCTCAGCAATCATCTCTCCAGTGGCGTCAGGGG
CAAATTTGTACAGCATCACCCGATCGAAGCCAGTCAGTTCTCTCACAGTTTGTGTTGCGACTTCGGCCAG
AGCCCGCAGGTTTGGAGCGCTTTCCAGAGCAAACATGGCGTTCCTCAGGGCGTGAGGGCCAATGCTGTCC
CAGGCCTCGGTAGGTTCGAACTCCAGGATCAGGAGTTCAGCCACCCGATGCACAGTCAGGCTGAGGTGCC
CAGCAGCTGGCCAGTCGAGGGTGGCCCTGTATTGGAGGGCATCTGGACATCCTGGGGGCAGGGCTGCCTG
CAGGGCTGGCCACTGCTCGGGGAGCAGGGCAGCCAGGGTCTGCCCCCGCAGCACAGTAGGCTCCTGGCCC
AGGAAGGTAGCGGCATTC
